Addgene plasmid #34598: pMIR-Report-Luc-KLF4-K5S
Depositing lab: Michael Ruppert. Depositing organization: West Virginia University and School of Medicine. Publication: A KLF4-miRNA-206 autoregulatory feedback loop can promote or inhibit protein translation depending upon cell context. Lin CC, Liu LZ, Addison JB, Wonderlin WF, Ivanov AV, Ruppert JM. Mol Cell Biol. 2011 Jun;31(12):2513-27. Epub 2011 Apr 25. 10.1128/MCB.01189-10 PubMed 21518959.
Backbone
  Vector backbone: pMIR-Report-LUC
  Backbone manufacturer: Ambion
  Backbone size w/o insert (bp): 6470
  Vector type: Mammalian Expression, Luciferase
  Selectable markers: Puromycin
Growth in bacteria
  Bacterial resistance: Ampicillin, 100 μg/mL
  Growth temperature: 37°C
  Growth strain: XL1 Blue
  Copy number: High Copy
Gene/Insert
  Gene/Insert name: KLF4 (alt names: GKLF; EZF)
  Species: H. sapiens (human)
  Insert size (bp): 306
  Mutation: Fragment 1781-2086 of KLF4
  GenBank ID: AF105036
  Entrez Gene: KLF4 (a.k.a. EZF, GKLF)
  Promoter: CMV
  Cloning method: Restriction Enzyme; 5′ cloning site PmeI (destroyed during cloning); 3′ cloning site PmeI (destroyed during cloning)
  Sequencing primers: 5′ use KLF4 or firefly luciferase internal primers; 3′ use KLF4 or firefly luciferase internal primers
Terms and licenses: Academic/Nonprofit Terms; Industry Terms: Not Available to Industry
Depositor comments: This is a translation reporter. KLF4 cDNA (an 306 bp EcoRI fragment derived from the KLF4 3' UTR) was cloned into the PmeI site in the 3'UTR of the firefly luciferase transgene in pMIR-Report-Luciferase. The insert/cDNA fragment was generated by cleavage at KLF4-internal EcoRI sites within the KLF4 3' UTR, followed by Klenow treatment.
How to cite: pMIR-Report-Luc-KLF4-K5S was a gift from Michael Ruppert (Addgene plasmid # 34598 ; http://n2t.net/addgene:34598 ; RRID:Addgene_34598)
