[The description below was written by a language model from this plasmid's Addgene catalogue record.]
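Description:
pMIR-Report-Luc-KLF4-K5S is a mammalian luciferase reporter plasmid built on the commercial pMIR-Report-LUC backbone (about 6.5 kb before insertion). It is maintained in E. coli as a high-copy plasmid under ampicillin selection, and the record lists puromycin as the selectable marker for mammalian cells. No feature table accompanies the entry, so details such as the origin of replication, polyadenylation signal and the promoter driving the puromycin marker are not stated.

The payload is a firefly luciferase transgene expressed from the CMV promoter, with a 306 bp fragment of the human KLF4 (GKLF/EZF) cDNA placed in the luciferase 3' untranslated region. The fragment corresponds to positions 1781–2086 of the referenced KLF4 sequence and lies entirely within the KLF4 3' UTR. It was released by cutting at internal EcoRI sites, blunted with Klenow, and ligated into the PmeI site downstream of the luciferase coding sequence, which destroyed the PmeI sites at both junctions. Because this was a blunt-end ligation, either orientation was possible, and the record does not explicitly say which orientation this clone carries.

The depositor describes the construct as a translation reporter. Since the luciferase coding region is unchanged, differences in luciferase output reflect post-transcriptional regulation conferred by the inserted KLF4 3' UTR segment, such as microRNA binding. The associated publication concerns a KLF4–miR-206 feedback loop that can promote or inhibit translation depending on cell context, so the plasmid is suited to testing how this portion of the KLF4 3' UTR responds to miRNAs in transfected mammalian cells, typically alongside reporters carrying other UTR fragments.
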