>Addgene plasmid #34598 | pMIR-Report-Luc-KLF4-K5S | addgene partial sequence | sequence record 42725 | LucNrev 5'-CCTTATGCAGTTGCTCTCC-3'
CCGGGCCTTTCTTTATGTTTTTGGCGTCTTCCATGGTGGATCCACGGTTCACTAAACCAGCTCTGCTTAT
ATAGACCTCCCACCGTACACGCCTACCGCCCATTTGCGTCAATGGGGCGGAGTTGTTACGACATTTTGGA
AAGTCCCGTTGATTTTGGTGCCAAAACAAACTCCCATTGACGTCAATGGGGTGGAGACTTGGAAATCCCC
GTGAGTCAAACCGCTATCCACGCCCATTGATGTACTGCCAAAACCGCATCACCATGGTAATAGCGATGAC
TAATACGTAGATGTACTGCCAAGTAGGAAAGTCCCATAAGGTCATGTACTGGGCATAATGCCAGGCGGGC
CATTTACCGTCATTGACGTCAATAGGGGGCGTACTTGGCATATGATACACTTGATGTACTGCCAAGTGGG
CAGTTTACCGTAAATACTCCACCCATTGACGTCAATGGAAAGTCCCTATTGGCGTTACTATGGGAACATA
CGTCATTATTGACGTCAATGGGCGGGGGTCGTTGGGCGGTCAGCCAGGCGGGCCATTTACCGTAAGTTAT
GTAACGCGGAACTCCATATATGGGCTATGAACTAATGACCCCGTAATTGATTACTATTAATAACTAAGAT
CTGGTACCTTGAATTCATGCTTCTCCTCCCTTTAGTGAGGGTAATTCTCTCTCTCTCCCTATAGTGAGTC
GTATTAATTCCTTCTCTTCTATAGTGTCACCTAAATCGTTGCAATTCGTAATCATGTCATAGCTGTTTCC
TGTGTGAAATTGTTATCCGCTCACAATTCCACACAACATACGAGCCGGAAGCATAAAGTGTAAAGCCT
