>Addgene plasmid #34598 | pMIR-Report-Luc-KLF4-K5S | addgene partial sequence | sequence record 43194 | Luc-F 5'-CAGTCAAGTAACAACCGCGA-3'
TGTGTTTGTGGACGAAGTACCGAAAGGTCTTACCGGAAAACTCGACGCAAGAAAAATCAGAGAGATCCTC
ATAAAGGCCAAGAAGGGCGGAAAGTCCAAATTGCTCGAGTGATGAAAGCTGCGCACTAGTGAGGGAGCTC
ATAGGCCGGCATAGACGCGTGCGTGATATCATAGGTTTAATTCAGTATTTTTTACTTTTCACACTGTCTT
CCCGATGAGGGAAGGAGCCCAGCCAGAAAGCACTACAATCATGGTCAAGTTCCCAACTGAGTCATCTTGT
GAGTGGATAATCAGGAAAAATGAGGAATCCAAAAGACAAAAATCAAAGAACAGATGGGGTCTGTGACTGG
ATCTTCTATCATTCCAATTCTAAATCCGACTTGAATATTCCTGGACTTACAAAATGCCAAGGGGGTGACT
GGAAGTTGTGGATATCAGGGTATAAATTATATCCGTGAGTTGGGGGAGGGAAGACCAGAATTAAACAGTT
AAGCTTAATAAAGGATCTTTTATTTTCATTGGATCTGTGTGTTGGTTTTTTGTATGCGGCCGCTAGCTTG
GCACTGGCCGTCGTTTTACAACGTCGTGACTGGGAAAACCCTGGCGTTACCCAACTTAATCGCCTTGCAG
CACATCCCCCTTTCGCCAGCTGGCGTAATAGCGAAGAGGCCCGCACCGATCGCCCTTCCCAACAGTTGCG
CAGCCTGAATGGCGAATGGCGCCTGATGCGGTATTTTCTCCTTACGCATCTGTGCGGTATTTCACACCGC
ATATGGT
